>Addgene plasmid #178093 | NPM1_mNeonGreen_Donor | addgene full sequence | sequence record 350129 | Addgene NGS Result
TCGCGCGTTTCGGTGATGACGGTGAAAACCTCTGACACATGCAGCTCCCGGAGACGGTCACAGCTTGTCT
GTAAGCGGATGCCGGGAGCAGACAAGCCCGTCAGGGCGCGTCAGCGGGTGTTGGCGGGTGTCGGGGCTGG
CTTAACTATGCGGCATCAGAGCAGATTGTACTGAGAGTGCACCATATGGTACCCTCTCTTAGGGCGATGT
CCTTGCTAATTTGGAGACTGATTCAGTCCCCTTTTGGCCCCCAAGTTACGTAAAGATAAGGACTTTGGAG
ATGTTTTCTCAGGAAGGACAGAGCTGAAAAACAAAGTTCCGTAAGTCTGGCCGGTAACTACATCTTTCCT
TCCTAACAAAGAATAAGCCGCAATTCACTCTCTCTGGCACCTGAACTTTGGGGTAACGATTAACTGCGAT
CCGAAGCCTTCAGGCAAGTAAAAAATTCCTGAAGTGATTACGCCTGTTTGGAGGCTTGCAGGGCACTAGG
GGATGGGGAAAGGTGAATCGAGGTGCTCTCTGGCTCATTCGCAGCCGGCTAACCCGCCATATCTTACACA
GCTAAGGGCTGCCGACGCCATTTTGCAGGGTGGGCTGCGCAGACTCTTGGCGGGAGGCCGGCGCGCTTGA
GCGGGAGAGGACGTGGAAGGGTTGGAGGTGGGGAGTGCGCGTTACGACTGGAAAGCACGCGTGCGCACAG
GCGACAGCAGCGGAGGGGTGGGGCCAGTGTACGAGTGCGCGTGCTCGGTGGGAGCCCGCGGAGTACCTGG
AAGGAGGTGGGGGCGAGGTAGAAAGGAGTGGGGTTGAAAAGCGCTTGCGCAGGACGGCTACGGTACGGGG
GTGGGAGGGCTTCGGAGCACGCGCGCGGAGGCGGGACTTGGGAAGCGCTCGCGAGATCTTCAGGGTCTAT
ATATAAGCGCGGCTAGCCTGCGTACGTTCCCTGGTGTGATTCCGTCCTGCGCGGTTGTTCTCTGGAGCAG
CGTTCTTTTATCTCCGTCCGCCTTCTCTCCTACCTAAGTGCGTGCCGCCACCCGCCATGGTGAGCAAGGG
CGAGGAGGATAACATGGCCTCTCTCCCAGCGACACATGAGTTACACATCTTTGGCTCCATCAACGGTGTG
GACTTTGACATGGTGGGTCAGGGCACCGGCAATCCAAATGATGGTTATGAGGAGTTAAACCTGAAGTCCA
CCAAGGGTGACCTCCAGTTCTCCCCCTGGATTCTGGTCCCTCATATCGGGTATGGCTTCCATCAGTACCT
GCCCTACCCTGACGGGATGTCGCCTTTCCAGGCCGCTATGGTAGATGGCTCCGGATACCAAGTCCATCGC
ACAATGCAGTTTGAAGATGGTGCCTCCCTTACTGTTAACTACCGCTACACCTACGAGGGAAGCCACATCA
AAGGAGAGGCCCAGGTGAAGGGGACTGGTTTCCCTGCTGACGGTCCTGTGATGACCAACTCGCTGACCGC
TGCGGACTGGTGCAGGTCGAAGAAGACTTACCCCAACGACAAAACCATCATCAGTACCTTTAAGTGGAGT
TACACCACTGGAAATGGCAAGCGCTACCGGAGCACTGCGCGGACCACCTACACCTTTGCCAAGCCAATGG
CGGCTAACTATCTGAAGAACCAGCCGATGTACGTGTTCCGTAAGACGGAGCTCAAGCACTCCAAGACCGA
GCTCAACTTCAAGGAGTGGCAAAAGGCCTTTACCGATGTGATGGGCATGGACGAGCTGTACAAGGAAGAT
TCGATGGACATGGACATGAGCCCCCTGAGGCCCCAGAACTATCTTTTCGGTAACTGCTGGGGGGAGCTGG
AGCGAGGCCGAGCGGGGCCTGGTGGCGGTGAGGGTGGGGGTGAGGGGCGGGAATCCGGCTGCAACCGGGT
CTGGTGGAGACCGCCAGACCGACTGGAGGCCTGAGCGGGTGGGAAGAGCTGCCTGAGCCCTGGACCTGGA
GGGATTGGAGCCGCGGGGGGAGCCGGTGGCGTGAAGGGGGAGGAGACGAGCGGCCTGAAGCGTCTGGGGC
GTGAGCGGTCCGAGGCCCGGGGCCTGAGGTAAAGTGGAACCGGCCGCCTGGAAGTTCGGCCTTTGCCGGG
GATACGTGGCGGAGCTCCAGGCGTGGTTTATTTTCTAACGGCGGTGGTTCATAGGCTTCTGATGCCAGGC
CCCGGGTTGGTGGTCCTGGAGGCTGGGTTCACCGGGAAGCATGGGCCTGCTTGTTGGAGCGGGTAGATGC
ACAGCCTGGCGTTATTCTGGCCTCAGAGCCTGGAGCTGCCGGACGTAGACTTACCTCGCGTGCTTCGGCC
AGTTACTGGGGGTGGGGAGGCGCGGCGCGGCGTGAGGAGGCCGCAACCGCTGGGAGCACGTGGTTGCCAC
GTGGTTGGGGGAGGGAGGGGGGTGTGGGCGCTACATCCGGGACTCACCGGCGTGTTGCCACTCGTGAGCC
AGGGATGCTGTGGCTCTGTTGAATTCTGCATTAATGAATCGGCCAACGCGCGGGGAGAGGCGGTTTGCGT
ATTGGGCGCTCTTCCGCTTCCTCGCTCACTGACTCGCTGCGCTCGGTCGTTCGGCTGCGGCGAGCGGTAT
CAGCTCACTCAAAGGCGGTAATACGGTTATCCACAGAATCAGGGGATAACGCAGGAAAGAACATGTGAGC
AAAAGGCCAGCAAAAGGCCAGGAACCGTAAAAAGGCCGCGTTGCTGGCGTTTTTCCATAGGCTCCGCCCC
CCTGACGAGCATCACAAAAATCGACGCTCAAGTCAGAGGTGGCGAAACCCGACAGGACTATAAAGATACC
AGGCGTTTCCCCCTGGAAGCTCCCTCGTGCGCTCTCCTGTTCCGACCCTGCCGCTTACCGGATACCTGTC
CGCCTTTCTCCCTTCGGGAAGCGTGGCGCTTTCTCATAGCTCACGCTGTAGGTATCTCAGTTCGGTGTAG
GTCGTTCGCTCCAAGCTGGGCTGTGTGCACGAACCCCCCGTTCAGCCCGACCGCTGCGCCTTATCCGGTA
ACTATCGTCTTGAGTCCAACCCGGTAAGACACGACTTATCGCCACTGGCAGCAGCCACTGGTAACAGGAT
TAGCAGAGCGAGGTATGTAGGCGGTGCTACAGAGTTCTTGAAGTGGTGGCCTAACTACGGCTACACTAGA
AGAACAGTATTTGGTATCTGCGCTCTGCTGAAGCCAGTTACCTTCGGAAAAAGAGTTGGTAGCTCTTGAT
CCGGCAAACAAACCACCGCTGGTAGCGGTGGTTTTTTTGTTTGCAAGCAGCAGATTACGCGCAGAAAAAA
AGGATCTCAAGAAGATCCTTTGATCTTTTCTACGGGGTCTGACGCTCAGTGGAACGAAAACTCACGTTAA
GGGATTTTGGTCATGAGATTATCAAAAAGGATCTTCACCTAGATCCTTTTAAATTAAAAATGAAGTTTTA
AATCAATCTAAAGTATATATGAGTAAACTTGGTCTGACAGTTACCAATGCTTAATCAGTGAGGCACCTAT
CTCAGCGATCTGTCTATTTCGTTCATCCATAGTTGCCTGACTCCCCGTCGTGTAGATAACTACGATACGG
GAGGGCTTACCATCTGGCCCCAGTGCTGCAATGATACCGCGAGACCCACGCTCACCGGCTCCAGATTTAT
CAGCAATAAACCAGCCAGCCGGAAGGGCCGAGCGCAGAAGTGGTCCTGCAACTTTATCCGCCTCCATCCA
GTCTATTAATTGTTGCCGGGAAGCTAGAGTAAGTAGTTCGCCAGTTAATAGTTTGCGCAACGTTGTTGCC
ATTGCTACAGGCATCGTGGTGTCACGCTCGTCGTTTGGTATGGCTTCATTCAGCTCCGGTTCCCAACGAT
CAAGGCGAGTTACATGATCCCCCATGTTGTGCAAAAAAGCGGTTAGCTCCTTCGGTCCTCCGATCGTTGT
CAGAAGTAAGTTGGCCGCAGTGTTATCACTCATGGTTATGGCAGCACTGCATAATTCTCTTACTGTCATG
CCATCCGTAAGATGCTTTTCTGTGACTGGTGAGTACTCAACCAAGTCATTCTGAGAATAGTGTATGCGGC
GACCGAGTTGCTCTTGCCCGGCGTCAATACGGGATAATACCGCGCCACATAGCAGAACTTTAAAAGTGCT
CATCATTGGAAAACGTTCTTCGGGGCGAAAACTCTCAAGGATCTTACCGCTGTTGAGATCCAGTTCGATG
TAACCCACTCGTGCACCCAACTGATCTTCAGCATCTTTTACTTTCACCAGCGTTTCTGGGTGAGCAAAAA
CAGGAAGGCAAAATGCCGCAAAAAAGGGAATAAGGGCGACACGGAAATGTTGAATACTCATACTCTTCCT
TTTTCAATATTATTGAAGCATTTATCAGGGTTATTGTCTCATGAGCGGATACATATTTGAATGTATTTAG
AAAAATAAACAAATAGGGGTTCCGCGCACATTTCCCCGAAAAGTGCCACCTGACGTCTAAGAAACCATTA
TTATCATGACATTAACCTATAAAAATAGGCGTATCACGAGGCCCTTTCGTC
Features (pLannotate 1.2.2; 8 found; start..end, strand, type, name):
    137..188     +  misc_feature   bom (fragment): basis of mobility region from pBR322
   1037..1744    +  CDS            mNeonGreen: mNeonGreen is a basic (constitutively fluorescent) green/yellow fluorescent protein published in 2013, derived from Branchiostoma lanceolatum. It is reported to be a very rapidly-maturing monomer with moderate acid sensitivity.
   1745..1801    +  CDS            Npm1 (fragment): NPM_MOUSE - Experimental evidence at protein level: Swiss-Prot protein existence level 1. Involved in diverse cellular processes such as ribosome biogenesis, centrosome duplication, protein chaperoning, histone assembly, cell proliferation, and regulation of tumor suppressors p53/TP53 and ARF. Binds ribosome presumably to drive ribosome nuclear export. Associated with nucleolar ribonucleoprotein structures and bind single-stranded nucleic acids. Acts as a chaperonin for the core histones H3, H2B and H4. Stimulates APEX1 endonuclease activity on apurinic/apyrimidinic (AP) double-stranded DNA bu
   2476..2529    -  CDS            lacI (fragment): lac repressor; lacI; The lac repressor binds to the lac operator to inhibit transcription in E. coli. This inhibition can be relieved by adding lactose or isopropyl-β-D-thiogalactopyranoside (IPTG).
   2712..3300    -  rep_origin     ori: high-copy-number ColE1/pMB1/pBR322/pUC origin of replication
   3471..4331    -  CDS            AmpR: β-lactamase; bla; confers resistance to ampicillin, carbenicillin, and related antibiotics
   4332..4436    -  promoter       AmpR promoter: bla
   4531..35      +  CDS            rop (fragment) (across the origin): Rop protein, which maintains plasmids at low copy number; rop
