[The description below was written by a language model from this plasmid's Addgene catalogue record and pLannotate feature annotations shown in this document.]
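Description:
NPM1_mNeonGreen_Donor is a 4,531 bp homology-directed repair (HDR) donor plasmid built on the pUC19 backbone, designed to knock the green/yellow fluorescent protein mNeonGreen into the endogenous human NPM1 (nucleophosmin) locus. It is propagated in E. coli as a high-copy plasmid through the ColE1/pUC-type origin of replication and is selected with ampicillin via the β-lactamase gene and its native promoter. Short annotated fragments of bom, rop and lacI appear to be backbone remnants with no functional role in the design.

The payload, cloned between KpnI and EcoRI sites, is a human NPM1 genomic segment interrupted by the mNeonGreen coding sequence. In the feature table the mNeonGreen open reading frame is followed immediately, on the same strand, by a short stretch of NPM1 coding sequence (matched by the annotation tool to the mouse orthologue, although the record gives the insert species as human). This arrangement suggests an in-frame fusion placing the fluorescent protein at the N-terminal side of NPM1, though the record does not state the tag position explicitly. The unannotated regions flanking this cassette presumably serve as the homology arms; their lengths are not given. No mammalian promoter or selection marker is annotated, consistent with a donor whose reporter is expressed only after integration under the endogenous NPM1 regulatory elements.

The plasmid is meant to be co-delivered into human cells with the companion nuclease plasmid eSpCas9(1.1)_No_FLAG_NPM1_G6, which cuts the NPM1 target site so that repair from this template yields fluorescently tagged nucleophosmin. It was deposited in connection with work on marker-free co-selection for genome editing in human cells.
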