Addgene plasmid #178093: NPM1_mNeonGreen_Donor
Purpose: HDR donor plasmid to tag NPM1 with mNeonGreen using eSpCas9(1.1)_No_FLAG_NPM1_G6.
Depositing lab: Yannick Doyon. Publication: Marker-free co-selection for successive rounds of prime editing in human cells. Levesque S, Mayorga D, Fiset JP, Goupil C, Duringer A, Loiselle A, Bouchard E, Agudelo D, Doyon Y. Nat Commun. 2022 Oct 7;13(1):5909. doi: 10.1038/s41467-022-33669-z. PubMed 36207338.
Backbone
  Vector backbone: pUC19
  Total vector size (bp): 4531
  Vector type: Mammalian Expression, CRISPR
Growth in bacteria
  Bacterial resistance: Ampicillin, 100 μg/mL
  Growth temperature: 37°C
  Growth strain: DH5alpha
  Copy number: High Copy
Gene/Insert
  Gene/Insert name: NPM1-mNeonGreen HDR donor
  Species: H. sapiens (human)
  Cloning method: Restriction Enzyme; 5′ cloning site KpnI (not destroyed); 3′ cloning site EcoRI (not destroyed)
  Sequencing primers: 5′ CAGGGTTATTGTCTCATGAGCGG; 3′ TGAGCGAGGAAGCGGAAGAG
Terms and licenses: Academic/Nonprofit Terms; Industry Terms: Not Available to Industry
Depositor comments: Please visit https://doi.org/10.1101/2021.11.02.464583 for bioRxiv preprint.
How to cite: NPM1_mNeonGreen_Donor was a gift from Yannick Doyon (Addgene plasmid # 178093 ; http://n2t.net/addgene:178093 ; RRID:Addgene_178093)
